Addgene plasmid #135812: Tol2-pA-GI-TagRFP-E1b-5xUAS-E1b-eGFP-GI-pA-Tol2; gcryst:CFP
Purpose: This plasmid can be used to express independently eGFP and TagRFP from a bidirectional 5xUAS. Also CFP expression under crystallin promoter.
Depositing lab: Nadia Mercader Huber. Depositing organization: Centro Nacional de Investigaciones Cardiovasculares (CNIC). Publication: Wilms Tumor 1b Expression Defines a Pro-regenerative Macrophage Subtype and Is Required for Organ Regeneration in the Zebrafish. Sanz-Morejon A, Garcia-Redondo AB, Reuter H, Marques IJ, Bates T, Galardi-Castilla M, Grosse A, Manig S, Langa X, Ernst A, Piragyte I, Botos MA, Gonzalez-Rosa JM, Ruiz-Ortega M, Briones AM, Salaices M, Englert C, Mercader N. Cell Rep. 2019 Jul 30;28(5):1296-1306.e6. doi: 10.1016/j.celrep.2019.06.091. PubMed 31365871.
Backbone
  Vector backbone: pDestTol2pA2AC
  Vector type: zebrafish
Growth in bacteria
  Bacterial resistance: Ampicillin, 100 μg/mL
  Growth temperature: 37°C
  Growth strain: DH5alpha
  Copy number: Unknown
Gene/Insert
  Gene/Insert name: TagRFP (alt name: TagRFP)
  Species: Synthetic
  Insert size (bp): 735
  GenBank ID: ZDB-EFG-110425-1
  Promoter: UAS
  Cloning method: Gibson Cloning
  Sequencing primers: 5′ TTGAGCTCCTCCACACGAATTGAT
Terms and licenses: Academic/Nonprofit Terms; Industry Terms: Not Available to Industry
How to cite: Tol2-pA-GI-TagRFP-E1b-5xUAS-E1b-eGFP-GI-pA-Tol2; gcryst:CFP was a gift from Nadia Mercader Huber (Addgene plasmid # 135812 ; http://n2t.net/addgene:135812 ; RRID:Addgene_135812)
