[The description below was written by a language model from this plasmid's Addgene catalogue record and pLannotate feature annotations shown in this document.]
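Description:
Tol2-pA-GI-TagRFP-E1b-5xUAS-E1b-eGFP-GI-pA-Tol2; gcryst:CFP is a zebrafish transgenesis plasmid built on the pDestTol2pA2AC backbone, assembled by Gibson cloning. It is propagated in E. coli through a high-copy ColE1/pUC-type origin with ampicillin selection (AmpR with its own bla promoter), and retains pBluescript-derived remnants such as a partial M13 origin, lac promoter/operator, T3 promoter and MCS fragment. The Tol2 transposon arms named in the construct title are not annotated as such in the feature table. A fragment matching medaka tyrosinase is annotated next to the backbone, which may reflect the medaka origin of the Tol2 element, but the record does not say so.

The payload is a bidirectional Gal4-responsive reporter. A central block of five tandem UAS sites, which bind yeast Gal4, is flanked on each side by a minimal TATA-box promoter (called E1b in the name, annotated as minP fragments) pointing outward. One side drives a red fluorescent protein (TagRFP per the catalogue, best matched as TagRFP-T by the annotation) and the other drives EGFP. Each reading frame is followed by a rabbit β-globin intron ("GI") and an SV40 polyadenylation signal, so the two reporters are produced as separate transcripts from a single Gal4-dependent regulatory unit.

A separate cassette expresses a cyan fluorescent protein (annotated as mCerulean) with an SV40 poly(A). According to the record it is under a crystallin promoter, which is not annotated but would occupy the unannotated region upstream of the coding sequence. Such lens-directed expression usually serves as a Gal4-independent marker for identifying transgenic carriers. The stated use is independent expression of eGFP and TagRFP from the bidirectional 5xUAS.
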