Features (pLannotate 1.2.2; 27 found; start..end, strand, type, name):
    542..559     +  promoter       T7 promoter (fragment): promoter for bacteriophage T7 RNA polymerase
    574..1305    -  CDS            TagRFP-T: TagRFP-T is a basic (constitutively fluorescent) red fluorescent protein published in 2008, derived from Entacmaea quadricolor. It has low acid sensitivity.
   1427..1444    -  promoter       minP (fragment): minimal TATA-box promoter with low basal activity
   1462..1556    +  protein_bind   5X UAS: five tandem copies of the "ScaI site" 17-mer CGGAGTACTGTCCTCCG, an upstream activating sequence (UAS) that efficiently binds yeast Gal4 (Webster et al., 1988; Pfeiffer et al., 2010) GAL4
   1566..1583    +  promoter       minP (fragment): minimal TATA-box promoter with low basal activity
   1638..2357    +  CDS            EGFP: the original enhanced GFP (Yang et al., 1996) mammalian codon-optimized
   2377..2394    -  promoter       T7 promoter (fragment): promoter for bacteriophage T7 RNA polymerase
   2420..2992    +  intron         β-globin intron: intron from rabbit β-globin gene
   3065..3199    -  polyA_signal   SV40 poly(A) signal: SV40 polyadenylation signal
   3311..3328    -  promoter       T7 promoter (fragment): promoter for bacteriophage T7 RNA polymerase
   3333..3467    -  polyA_signal   SV40 poly(A) signal: SV40 polyadenylation signal
   3573..3707    -  polyA_signal   SV40 poly(A) signal: SV40 polyadenylation signal
   3730..3813    -  CDS            large T antigen (fragment): large T antigen from SV40 (simian virus 40)
   3843..4562    -  CDS            mCerulean: enhanced monomeric variant of CFP (Rizzo et al., 2004) mammalian codon-optimized
   5426..5466    -  misc_feature   MCS (fragment): pBluescript multiple cloning site
   5479..5497    -  promoter       T3 promoter: promoter for bacteriophage T3 RNA polymerase
   5542..5558    -  protein_bind   lac operator: The lac repressor binds to the lac operator to inhibit transcription in E. coli. This inhibition can be relieved by adding lactose or isopropyl-β-D-thiogalactopyranoside (IPTG). lac repressor encoded by lacI
   5566..5596    -  promoter       lac promoter: promoter for the E. coli lac operon
   5611..5632    -  protein_bind   CAP binding site: CAP binding activates transcription in the presence of cAMP. E. coli catabolite activator protein
   5645..5737    -  CDS            lacI (fragment): lac repressor; lacI; The lac repressor binds to the lac operator to inhibit transcription in E. coli. This inhibition can be relieved by adding lactose or isopropyl-β-D-thiogalactopyranoside (IPTG).
   5920..6508    -  rep_origin     ori: high-copy-number ColE1/pMB1/pBR322/pUC origin of replication
   6679..7539    -  CDS            AmpR: β-lactamase; bla; confers resistance to ampicillin, carbenicillin, and related antibiotics
   7540..7644    -  promoter       AmpR promoter: bla
   7670..7995    -  rep_origin     M13 ori (fragment) (sequence partly withheld): M13 bacteriophage origin of replication; arrow indicates direction of (+) strand synthesis
   7998..8282    +  CDS            tyr (fragment): TYRO_ORYLA - Also known as tyro. Experimental evidence at transcript level: Swiss-Prot protein existence level 2. This is a copper-containing oxidase that functions in the formation of pigments such as melanins and other polyphenolic compounds. From Oryzias latipes (Japanese rice fish) (Japanese killifish).
   8986..9120    +  polyA_signal   SV40 poly(A) signal: SV40 polyadenylation signal
   9193..516     -  intron         β-globin intron (across the origin): intron from rabbit β-globin gene
>Addgene plasmid #135812 | Tol2-pA-GI-TagRFP-E1b-5xUAS-E1b-eGFP-GI-pA-Tol2; gcryst:CFP | addgene full sequence | sequence record 270197 | Addgene NGS Result
AGAGTATTTTATCCTCATCTCAAACAGTGTATATCATTGTAACCATAAAGAGAAAGGCAGGATGATGACC
AGGGTGTAGTTGTTTCTACCAATAAGAATATTTCCACGCCAGCCAGAATTTATATGCAGAAATATTCTAC
CTTATCATTTAATTATAACAATTGTTCTCTAAAACTGTGCTGAAGTACAATATAATATACCCTGATTGCC
TTGAAAAAAAAGTGATTAGAGAAAGTACTTACAATCTGACAAATAAACAAAAGTGAATTTAAAAATTCGT
TACAAATGCAAGCTAAAGTTTAACGAAAAAGTTACAGAAAATGAAAAGAAAATAAGAGGAGACAATGGTT
GTCAACAGAGTAGAAAGTGAAAGAAACAAAATTATCATGAGGGTCCATGGTGATACAAGGGACATCTTCC
CATTCTAAACAACACCCTGAAAACTTTGCCCCCTCCATATAACATGAATTTTACAATAGCGAAAAAGAAA
GAACAATCAAGGGTCCCCAAACTCACCCTGAAGTTCTCAGGATCGGTCGAGTAATACGACTCACTATAGT
TCTAGCTAGATTACTTGTACAGCTCGTCCATGCCATTAAGTTTGTGCCCCAGTTTGCTAGGGAGGTCGCA
GTATCTGGCCACAGCCACCTCGTGCTGCTCGACGTAGGTCTCTTTGTCGGCCTCCTTGATTCTTTCCAGT
CTGTGGTCCACATAGTAGACGCCGGGCATCTTGAGGTTCTTAGCGGGTTTCTTGGATCTGTATGTGGTCT
TGAAGTTGCAGATCAGGTGGCCCCCGCCCACGAGCTTCAGGGCCATGTCGGTTCTGCCTTCCAGGCCGCC
GTCAGCGGGGTACAGCATCTCGGTGTTGGCCTCCCAGCCGAGTGTTTTCTTCTGCATCACAGGGCCGTTG
GATGGGAAGTTCACCCCTCTGATCTTGACGTTGTAGATGAGGCAGCCGTCCTGGAGGCTGGTGTCCTGGG
TAGCGGTCAGCACGCCCCCGTCTTCGTATGTGGTGACTCTCTCCCATGTGAAGCCCTCAGGGAAGGACTG
CTTAAAGAAGTCGGGGATGCCCTGGGTGTGGTTGATGAAGGTTCTGCTGCCGTACATGAAGCTGGTAGCC
AGGATGTCGAAGGCGAAGGGGAGAGGGCCGCCCTCGACCACCTTGATTCTCATGGTCTGGGTGCCCTCGT
AGGGCTTGCCTTCGCCCTCGGATGTGCACTTGAAGTGGTGGTTGTTCACGGTGCCCTCCATGTACAGCTT
CATGTGCATGTTCTCCTTAATCAGCTCTTCGCCCTTAGACACCATCCTCGACGTCAGTTTTGTTGCTTCT
TTATCCTTACATTGCACACAGCCCATGGTGGAATTGTTAATTAATTTAAATCAATTCGTGTGGAGGAGCT
CAAAGTGAGGCTGAGACGCGATGGGATCCATTATATACCCTCTAGATCCATGCCTGCAGGTCGGAGTACT
GTCCTCCGAGCGGAGTACTGTCCTCCGAGCGGAGTACTGTCCTCCGAGCGGAGTACTGTCCTCCGAGCGG
AGTACTGTCCTCCGAGCGGAGACTCTAGAGGGTATATAATGGATCCCATCGCGTCTCAGCCTCACTTTGA
GCTCCTCCACACGAATTCGCCGCCACCATGGTGAGCAAGGGCGAGGAGCTGTTCACCGGGGTGGTGCCCA
TCCTGGTCGAGCTGGACGGCGACGTAAACGGCCACAAGTTCAGCGTGTCCGGCGAGGGCGAGGGCGATGC
CACCTACGGCAAGCTGACCCTGAAGTTCATCTGCACCACCGGCAAGCTGCCCGTGCCCTGGCCCACCCTC
GTGACCACCCTGACCTACGGCGTGCAGTGCTTCAGCCGCTACCCCGACCACATGAAGCAGCACGACTTCT
TCAAGTCCGCCATGCCCGAAGGCTACGTCCAGGAGCGCACCATCTTCTTCAAGGACGACGGCAACTACAA
GACCCGCGCCGAGGTGAAGTTCGAGGGCGACACCCTGGTGAACCGCATCGAGCTGAAGGGCATCGACTTC
AAGGAGGACGGCAACATCCTGGGGCACAAGCTGGAGTACAACTACAACAGCCACAACGTCTATATCATGG
CCGACAAGCAGAAGAACGGCATCAAGGTGAACTTCAAGATCCGCCACAACATCGAGGACGGCAGCGTGCA
GCTCGCCGACCACTACCAGCAGAACACCCCCATCGGCGACGGCCCCGTGCTGCTGCCCGACAACCACTAC
CTGAGCACCCAGTCCGCCCTGAGCAAAGACCCCAACGAGAAGCGCGATCACATGGTCCTGCTGGAGTTCG
TGACCGCCGCCGGGATCACTCTCGGCATGGACGAGCTGTACAAGTAACTCGAGCCTCTAGCTAGAACTAT
AGTGAGTCGTATTACTCGACCGATCCTGAGAACTTCAGGGTGAGTTTGGGGACCCTTGATTGTTCTTTCT
TTTTCGCTATTGTAAAATTCATGTTATATGGAGGGGGCAAAGTTTTCAGGGTGTTGTTTAGAATGGGAAG
ATGTCCCTTGTATCACCATGGACCCTCATGATAATTTTGTTTCTTTCACTTTCTACTCTGTTGACAACCA
TTGTCTCCTCTTATTTTCTTTTCATTTTCTGTAACTTTTTCGTTAAACTTTAGCTTGCATTTGTAACGAA
TTTTTAAATTCACTTTTGTTTATTTGTCAGATTGTAAGTACTTTCTCTAATCACTTTTTTTTCAAGGCAA
TCAGGGTATATTATATTGTACTTCAGCACAGTTTTAGAGAACAATTGTTATAATTAAATGATAAGGTAGA
ATATTTCTGCATATAAATTCTGGCTGGCGTGGAAATATTCTTATTGGTAGAAACAACTACACCCTGGTCA
TCATCCTGCCTTTCTCTTTATGGTTACAATGATATACACTGTTTGAGATGAGGATAAAATACTCTGAGTC
CAAACCGGGCCCCTCTGCTAACCATGTTCATGCCTTCTTCTCTTTCCTACAGCTCCTGGGCAACGTGCTG
GTTGTTGTGCTGTCTCATCATTTTGGCAAAGAATTAATTCCTCGACGGATCGTAGATCCAGACATGATAA
GATACATTGATGAGTTTGGACAAACCACAACTAGAATGCAGTGAAAAAAATGCTTTATTTGTGAAATTTG
TGATGCTATTGCTTTATTTGTAACCATTATAAGCTGCAATAAACAAGTTAACAACAACAATTGCATTCAT
TTTATGTTTCAGGTTCAGGGGGAGGTGTGGGAGGTTTTTTAATTCGCGGCCGGCCGCGGCGCCAATGCAT
TGGGCCCGGTACCTCTAGAACTATAGTGAGTCGTATTACGTAGATCCAGACATGATAAGATACATTGATG
AGTTTGGACAAACCACAACTAGAATGCAGTGAAAAAAATGCTTTATTTGTGAAATTTGTGATGCTATTGC
TTTATTTGTAACCATTATAAGCTGCAATAAACAAGTTAACAACAATTGCATTCATTTTATGTTTCAGGTT
CAGGGGGAGGTGTGGGAGGTTTTTTAATTCGCGGCCGCGGCGACCTGCAGCCTGTTGACAATTTTCGATG
ATGATCCAGACATGATAAGATACATTGATGAGTTTGGACAAACCACAACTAGAATGCAGTGAAAAAAATG
CTTTATTTGTGAAATTTGTGATGCTATTGCTTTATTTGTAACCATTATAAGCTGCAATAAACAAGTTAAC
AACAACAATTGCATTCATTTTATGTTTCAGGTTCAGGGGGAGGTGTGGGAGGTTTTTTAAAGCAAGTAAA
ACCTCTACAAATGTGGTATGGCTGATTATGATCCTCTAGATCAGATCCAGAGTCGCGGCCGCTTACTTGT
ACAGCTCGTCCATGCCGAGAGTGATCCCGGCGGCGGTCACGAACTCCAGCAGGACCATGTGATCGCGCTT
CTCGTTGGGGTCTTTGCTCAGCTTGGACTGGGTGCTCAGGTAGTGGTTGTCGGGCAGCAGCACGGGGCCG
TCGCCGATGGGGGTGTTCTGCTGGTAGTGGTCGGCGAGCTGCACGCTGCCGTCCTCGATGTTGTGGCGGA
TCTTGAAGTTGGCCTTGATGCCGTTCTTCTGCTTGTCGGCGGTGATATAGACGTTGTCGCTGATGGCGTT
GTACTCCAGCTTGTGCCCCAGGATGTTGCCGTCCTCCTTGAAGTCGATGCCCTTCAGCTCGATGCGGTTC
ACCAGGGTGTCGCCCTCGAACTTCACCTCGGCGCGGGTCTTGTAGTTGCCGTCGTCCTTGAAGAAGATGG
TGCGCTCCTGGACGTAGCCTTCGGGCATGGCGGACTTGAAGAAGTCGTGCTGCTTCATGTGGTCGGGGTA
GCGGGCGAAGCACTGCACGCCCCAGGTCAGGGTGGTCACGAGGGTGGGCCAGGGCACGGGCAGCTTGCCG
GTGGTGCAGATGAACTTCAGGGTCAGCTTGCCGTAGGTGGCATCGCCCTCGCCCTCGCCGGACACGCTGA
ACTTGTGGCCGTTTACGTCGCCGTCCAGCTCGACCAGGATGGGCACCACCCCGGTGAACAGCTCCTCGCC
CTTGCTCACCATGGTACCCCCGCAAGTCTGACTGAGTGGAAGTTTCAGTTCAATGGAAGGGAGAAAAGAG
CCAGCCTTTATATATGTCATGTATTGCTGCTGTCTGCATGCGATGAACCTAGAGCTTACTTTTTCTGTCA
AGTAAGGCAAAAGCAGAGAACCTTTGTCTTGCATTGTGTTTGATGTTGTGCTGTGACAGTCATTTCTTAG
TTCATGCTGGTACTTTTGTTCCATAGCTTTACCCAAAGAGTTATCCAGCATTCCCAGTTATTCCAAAAAC
TCAATGTCACAAATTTTCCAGTCCATTGCTTAGCAGCCGAGATCTGCGAAGATACGGCCACGGGTGCTCT
TGATCCTGTGGCTGATTTTGGACTGTGCTGCTCGCAGCTGCTGATGAATCACATACTTCCTCCATTTTCT
TCCACTGATTGACTGTTATAATTTCCCTAATTTCCAGGTCAAGGTGCTGTGCATTGTGGTAATAGATGTG
ACATGACGTCACTTCCAAAGGACCAATGAACATGTCTGACCAATTTCATATAATGTGAAAACGATTTTCA
TAGGCAGAATAAATAACATTTAAATTAAACTGGGCATCAGCGCAATTCAATTGGTTTGGTAATAGCAAGG
GAAAATAGAATGAAGTGATCTCCAAAAAATAAGTACTTTTTGACTGTAAATAAAATTGTAAGGAGTAAAA
AGTACTTTTTTTTCTAAAAAAATGTAATTAAGTAAAAGTAAAAGTATTGATTTTTAATTGTACTCAAGTA
AAGTAAAAATCCCCAAAAATAATACTTAAGTACAGTAATCAAGTAAAATTACTCAAGTACTTTACACCTC
TGGTTCTTGACCCCCTACCTTCAGCAAGCCCAGCAGATCCACTAGTTCTAGAGCGGCCGCCACCGCGGTG
GAGCTCCAGCTTTTGTTCCCTTTAGTGAGGGTTAATTGCGCGCTTGGCGTAATCATGGTCATAGCTGTTT
CCTGTGTGAAATTGTTATCCGCTCACAATTCCACACAACATACGAGCCGGAAGCATAAAGTGTAAAGCCT
GGGGTGCCTAATGAGTGAGCTAACTCACATTAATTGCGTTGCGCTCACTGCCCGCTTTCCAGTCGGGAAA
CCTGTCGTGCCAGCTGCATTAATGAATCGGCCAACGCGCGGGGAGAGGCGGTTTGCGTATTGGGCGCTCT
TCCGCTTCCTCGCTCACTGACTCGCTGCGCTCGGTCGTTCGGCTGCGGCGAGCGGTATCAGCTCACTCAA
AGGCGGTAATACGGTTATCCACAGAATCAGGGGATAACGCAGGAAAGAACATGTGAGCAAAAGGCCAGCA
AAAGGCCAGGAACCGTAAAAAGGCCGCGTTGCTGGCGTTTTTCCATAGGCTCCGCCCCCCTGACGAGCAT
CACAAAAATCGACGCTCAAGTCAGAGGTGGCGAAACCCGACAGGACTATAAAGATACCAGGCGTTTCCCC
CTGGAAGCTCCCTCGTGCGCTCTCCTGTTCCGACCCTGCCGCTTACCGGATACCTGTCCGCCTTTCTCCC
TTCGGGAAGCGTGGCGCTTTCTCATAGCTCACGCTGTAGGTATCTCAGTTCGGTGTAGGTCGTTCGCTCC
AAGCTGGGCTGTGTGCACGAACCCCCCGTTCAGCCCGACCGCTGCGCCTTATCCGGTAACTATCGTCTTG
AGTCCAACCCGGTAAGACACGACTTATCGCCACTGGCAGCAGCCACTGGTAACAGGATTAGCAGAGCGAG
GTATGTAGGCGGTGCTACAGAGTTCTTGAAGTGGTGGCCTAACTACGGCTACACTAGAAGAACAGTATTT
GGTATCTGCGCTCTGCTGAAGCCAGTTACCTTCGGAAAAAGAGTTGGTAGCTCTTGATCCGGCAAACAAA
CCACCGCTGGTAGCGGTGGTTTTTTTGTTTGCAAGCAGCAGATTACGCGCAGAAAAAAAGGATCTCAAGA
AGATCCTTTGATCTTTTCTACGGGGTCTGACGCTCAGTGGAACGAAAACTCACGTTAAGGCATTTTGGTC
ATGAGATTATCAAAAAGGATCTTCACCTAGATCCTTTTAAATTAAAAATGAAGTTTTAAATCAATCTAAA
GTATATATGAGTAAACTTGGTCTGACAGTTACCAATGCTTAATCAGTGAGGCACCTATCTCAGCGATCTG
TCTATTTCGTTCATCCATAGTTGCCTGACTCCCCGTCGTGTAGATAACTACGATACGGGAGGGCTTACCA
TCTGGCCCCAGTGCTGCAATGATACCGCGAGACCCACGCTCACCGGCTCCAGATTTATCAGCAATAAACC
AGCCAGCCGGAAGGGCCGAGCGCAGAAGTGGTCCTGCAACTTTATCCGCCTCCATCCAGTCTATTAATTG
TTGCCGGGAAGCTAGAGTAAGTAGTTCGCCAGTTAATAGTTTGCGCAACGTTGTTGCCATTGCTACAGGC
ATCGTGGTGTCACGCTCGTCGTTTGGTATGGCTTCATTCAGCTCCGGTTCCCAACGATCAAGGCGAGTTA
CATGATCCCCCATGTTGTGCAAAAAAGCGGTTAGCTCCTTCGGTCCTCCGATCGTTGTCAGAAGTAAGTT
GGCCGCAGTGTTATCACTCATGGTTATGGCAGCACTGCATAATTCTCTTACTGTCATGCCATCCGTAAGA
TGCTTTTCTGTGACTGGTGAGTACTCAACCAAGTCATTCTGAGAATAGTGTATGCGGCGACCGAGTTGCT
CTTGCCCGGCGTCAATACGGGATAATACCGCGCCACATAGCAGAACTTTAAAAGTGCTCATCATTGGAAA
ACGTTCTTCGGGGCGAAAACTCTCAAGGATCTTACCGCTGTTGAGATCCAGTTCGATGTAACCCACTCGT
GCACCCAACTGATCTTCAGCATCTTTTACTTTCACCAGCGTTTCTGGGTGAGCAAAAACAGGAAGGCAAA
ATGCCGCAAAAAAGGGAATAAGGGCGACACGGAAATGTTGAATACTCATACTCTTCCTTTTTCAATATTA
TTGAAGCATTTATCAGGGTTATTGTCTCATGAGCGGATACATATTTGAATGTATTTAGAAAAATAAACAA
ATAGGGGTTCCGCGCACATTTCCCCGAAAAGTGCCACCTAAATTGTAAGCGTTAATATTTTGTTAAAATT
CGCGTTAAATTTTTGTTAAATCAGCTCATTTTTTAACCAATAGGCCGAAATCGGCAAAATCCCTTATAAA
TCAAAAGAATAGACCGAGATAGGGT
[37 nt withheld, positions 7796-7832]
AAAGAACGTGGACTCCAACGTCAAAGG
[49 nt withheld, positions 7860-7908]
T
[86 nt withheld, positions 7910-7995]
GCTGGCTAAGAACTCATCAGCCTCCCCGGTCCATCTACCCACGTACCAATGCACCAATTGGCCACAATGA
CGGCTACTACATGGTGCCATTCCTTCCTCTTTATAGGAATGGAGACTACCTCCTGTCCAACAATGCTCTT
GGATACGAGTACGCCTACCTGTTGGACCCAGGTCATTGCACAACACCAGAAATGCCCTCTGATCTGCAAA
AGACGTGAATATCTGTTCAGACACCCATATCCACTCTGTTCCACACAGGTCAGAGGTTTGTCCAGGAGTT
CTTGACAGAGGTGTAAAAAGTACTCAAAAATTTTACTCAAGTGAAAGTACAAGTACTTAGGGAAAATTTT
ACTCAATTAAAAGTAAAAGTATCTGGCTAGAATCTTACTTGAGTAAAAGTAAAAAAGTACTCCATTAAAA
TTGTACTTGAGTATTAAGGAAGTAAAAGTAAAAGCAAGAAAGAAAACTAGAGATTCTTGTTTAAGCTTTT
AATCTCAAAAAACATTAAATGAAATGCATACAAGGTTTTATCCTGCTTTAGAACTGTTTGTATTTAATTA
TCAAACTATAAGACAGACAATCTAATGCCAGTACACGCTACTCAAAGTTGTAAAACCTCAGATTTAACTT
CAGTAGAAGCTGATTCTCAAAATTGTTAGTGTCAAGCCTAGCTCTTTTGGGGCTGAAAAGCAATCCTGCA
GTGCTGAAAAGCCTCTCACAGGCAGCCGATGCGGGAAGAGGTGTATTAGTCTTGATAGAGAGGCTGCAAA
TAGCAGGAAACGTGAGCAGAGACTCCCTGGTGTCTGAAACACAGGCCAGATGGGCCCTCGAGCCCGACGT
CGCATGCTCCCGGCCGCCATGGCGGCCGCGGGAATTCGATTCACACACGCCGTACCGGGCCCAATGCATT
GGCGCCGCGGCCGCGAATTAAAAAACCTCCCACACCTCCCCCTGAACCTGAAACATAAAATGAATGCAAT
TGTTGTTGTTAACTTGTTTATTGCAGCTTATAATGGTTACAAATAAAGCAATAGCATCACAAATTTCACA
AATAAAGCATTTTTTTCACTGCATTCTAGTTGTGGTTTGTCCAAACTCATCAATGTATCTTATCATGTCT
GGATCTACGATCCGTCGAGGAATTAATTCTTTGCCAAAATGATGAGACAGCACAACAACCAGCACGTTGC
CCAGGAGCTGTAGGAAAGAGAAGAAGGCATGAACATGGTTAGCAGAGGGGCCCGGTTTGGACTC
